>Addgene plasmid #211968 | pKLV2-U6gRNA5(LIN28A_5-3)-PGKpuroBFP-W | addgene full sequence | sequence record 419995 | Addgene NGS Result
GTCAATAATGACGTATGTTCCCATAGTAACGCCAATAGGGACTTTCCATTGACGTCAATGGGTGGAGTAT
TTACGGTAAACTGCCCACTTGGCAGTACATCAAGTGTATCATATGCCAAGTACGCCCCCTATTGACGTCA
ATGACGGTAAATGGCCCGCCTGGCATTATGCCCAGTACATGACCTTATGGGACTTTCCTACTTGGCAGTA
CATCTACGTATTAGTCATCGCTATTACCATGGTGATGCGGTTTTGGCAGTACATCAATGGGCGTGGATAG
CGGTTTGACTCACGGGGATTTCCAAGTCTCCACCCCATTGACGTCAATGGGAGTTTGTTTTGGCACCAAA
ATCAACGGGACTTTCCAAAATGTCGTAACAACTCCGCCCCATTGACGCAAATGGGCGGTAGGCGTGTACG
GTGGGAGGTCTATATAAGCAGCGCGTTTTGCCTGTACTGGGTCTCTCTGGTTAGACCAGATCTGAGCCTG
GGAGCTCTCTGGCTAACTAGGGAACCCACTGCTTAAGCCTCAATAAAGCTTGCCTTGAGTGCTTCAAGTA
GTGTGTGCCCGTCTGTTGTGTGACTCTGGTAACTAGAGATCCCTCAGACCCTTTTAGTCAGTGTGGAAAA
TCTCTAGCAGTGGCGCCCGAACAGGGACTTGAAAGCGAAAGGGAAACCAGAGGAGCTCTCTCGACGCAGG
ACTCGGCTTGCTGAAGCGCGCACGGCAAGAGGCGAGGGGCGGCGACTGGTGAGTACGCCAAAAATTTTGA
CTAGCGGAGGCTAGAAGGAGAGAGATGGGTGCGAGAGCGTCAGTATTAAGCGGGGGAGAATTAGATCGCG
ATGGGAAAAAATTCGGTTAAGGCCAGGGGGAAAGAAAAAATATAAATTAAAACATATAGTATGGGCAAGC
AGGGAGCTAGAACGATTCGCAGTTAATCCTGGCCTGTTAGAAACATCAGAAGGCTGTAGACAAATACTGG
GACAGCTACAACCATCCCTTCAGACAGGATCAGAAGAACTTAGATCATTATATAATACAGTAGCAACCCT
CTATTGTGTGCATCAAAGGATAGAGATAAAAGACACCAAGGAAGCTTTAGACAAGATAGAGGAAGAGCAA
AACAAAAGTAAGACCACCGCACAGCAAGCGGCCGGCCGCGCTGATCTTCAGACCTGGAGGAGGAGATATG
AGGGACAATTGGAGAAGTGAATTATATAAATATAAAGTAGTAAAAATTGAACCATTAGGAGTAGCACCCA
CCAAGGCAAAGAGAAGAGTGGTGCAGAGAGAAAAAAGAGCAGTGGGAATAGGAGCTTTGTTCCTTGGGTT
CTTGGGAGCAGCAGGAAGCACTATGGGCGCAGCGTCAATGACGCTGACGGTACAGGCCAGACAATTATTG
TCTGGTATAGTGCAGCAGCAGAACAATTTGCTGAGGGCTATTGAGGCGCAACAGCATCTGTTGCAACTCA
CAGTCTGGGGCATCAAGCAGCTCCAGGCAAGAATCCTGGCTGTGGAAAGATACCTAAAGGATCAACAGCT
CCTGGGGATTTGGGGTTGCTCTGGAAAACTCATTTGCACCACTGCTGTGCCTTGGAATGCTAGTTGGAGT
AATAAATCTCTGGAACAGATTTGGAATCACACGACCTGGATGGAGTGGGACAGAGAAATTAACAATTACA
CAAGCTTAATACACTCCTTAATTGAAGAATCGCAAAACCAGCAAGAAAAGAATGAACAAGAATTATTGGA
ATTAGATAAATGGGCAAGTTTGTGGAATTGGTTTAACATAACAAATTGGCTGTGGTATATAAAATTATTC
ATAATGATAGTAGGAGGCTTGGTAGGTTTAAGAATAGTTTTTGCTGTACTTTCTATAGTGAATAGAGTTA
GGCAGGGATATTCACCATTATCGTTTCAGACCCACCTCCCAACCCCGAGGGGACCCGACAGGCCCGAAGG
AATAGAAGAAGAAGGTGGAGAGAGAGACAGAGACAGATCCATTCGATTAGTGAACGGATCGGCACTGCGT
GCGCCAATTCTGCAGACAAATGGCAGTATTCATCCACAATTTTAAAAGAAAAGGGGGGATTGGGGGGTAC
AGTGCAGGGGAAAGAATAGTAGACATAATAGCAACAGACATACAAACTAAAGAATTACAAAAACAAATTA
CAAAAATTCAAAATTTTCGGGTTTATTACAGGGACAGCAGAGATCCAGTTTGGTTAGTACCGGGCCCTAC
GCGTCCAAGGTCGGGCAGGAAGAGGGCCTATTTCCCATGATTCCTTCATATTTGCATATACGATACAAGG
CTGTTAGAGAGATAATTAGAATTAATTTGACTGTAAACACAAAGATATTAGTACAAAATACGTGACGTAG
AAAGTAATAATTTCTTGGGTAGTTTGCAGTTTTAAAATTATGTTTTAAAATGGACTATCATATGCTTACC
GTAACTTGAAAGTATTTCGATTTCTTGGCTTTATATATCTTGTGGAAAGGACGAAACACCGTGTCCATGA
CCGCCCGCGCGTTTAAGAGCTATGCTGGAAACAGCATAGCAAGTTTAAATAAGGCTAGTCCGTTATCAAC
TTGAAAAAGTGGCACCGAGTCGGTGCTTTTTTTGGATCCAATTCTACCGGGTAGGGGAGGCGCTTTTCCC
AAGGCAGTCTGGAGCATGCGCTTTAGCAGCCCCGCTGGGCACTTGGCGCTACACAAGTGGCCTCTGGCCT
CGCACACATTCCACATCCACCGGTAGGCGCCAACCGGCTCCGTTCTTTGGTGGCCCCTTCGCGCCACCTT
CTACTCCTCCCCTAGTCAGGAAGTTCCCCCCCGCCCCGCAGCTCGCGTCGTGCAGGACGTGACAAATGGA
AGTAGCACGTCTCACTAGTCTCGTGCAGATGGACAGCACCGCTGAGCAATGGAAGCGGGTAGGCCTTTGG
GGCAGCGGCCAATAGCAGCTTTGCTCCTTCGCTTTCTGGGCTCAGAGGCTGGGAAGGGGTGGGTCCGGGG
GCGGGCTCAGGGGCGGGCTCAGGGGCGGGGCGGGCGCCCGAAGGTCCTCCGGAGGCCCGGCATTCTGCAC
GCTTCAAAAGCGCACGTCTGCCGCGCTGTTCTCCTCTTCCTCATCTCCGGGCCTTTCGACCTGCATCCAT
CTAGATCTCGAGCAGCTGAAGCTTACCATGACCGAGTACAAGCCCACGGTGCGCCTCGCCACCCGCGACG
ACGTCCCCAGGGCCGTACGCACCCTCGCCGCCGCGTTCGCCGACTACCCCGCCACGCGCCACACCGTCGA
TCCGGACCGCCACATCGAGCGGGTCACCGAGCTGCAAGAACTCTTCCTCACGCGCGTCGGGCTCGACATC
GGCAAGGTGTGGGTCGCGGACGACGGCGCCGCGGTGGCGGTCTGGACCACGCCGGAGAGCGTCGAAGCGG
GGGCGGTGTTCGCCGAGATCGGCCCGCGCATGGCCGAGTTGAGCGGTTCCCGGCTGGCCGCGCAGCAACA
GATGGAAGGCCTCCTGGCGCCGCACCGGCCCAAGGAGCCCGCGTGGTTCCTGGCCACCGTCGGCGTCTCG
CCCGACCACCAGGGCAAGGGTCTGGGCAGCGCCGTCGTGCTCCCCGGAGTGGAGGCGGCCGAGCGCGCCG
GGGTGCCCGCCTTCCTGGAGACCTCCGCGCCCCGCAACCTCCCCTTCTACGAGCGGCTCGGCTTCACCGT
CACCGCCGACGTCGAGGTGCCCGAAGGACCGCGCACCTGGTGCATGACCCGCAAGCCCGGTGCCGGCGGC
GGGTCCGGAGGAGAGGGCAGAGGAAGTCTCCTAACATGCGGTGACGTGGAGGAGAATCCTGGCCCAATGA
GCGAGCTGATTAAGGAGAACATGCACATGAAGCTGTACATGGAGGGCACCGTGGACAACCATCACTTCAA
GTGCACATCCGAGGGCGAAGGCAAGCCCTACGAGGGCACCCAGACCATGAGAATCAAGGTGGTCGAGGGC
GGCCCTCTCCCCTTCGCCTTCGACATCCTGGCTACTAGCTTCCTCTACGGCAGCAAGACCTTCATCAACC
ACACCCAGGGCATCCCCGACTTCTTCAAGCAGTCCTTCCCTGAGGGCTTCACATGGGAGAGAGTCACCAC
ATACGAGGACGGGGGCGTGCTGACCGCTACCCAGGACACCAGCCTCCAGGACGGCTGCCTCATCTACAAC
GTCAAGATCAGAGGGGTGAACTTCACATCCAACGGCCCTGTGATGCAGAAGAAAACACTCGGCTGGGAGG
CCTTCACCGAGACGCTGTACCCCGCTGACGGCGGCCTGGAAGGCAGAAACGACATGGCCCTGAAGCTCGT
GGGCGGGAGCCATCTGATCGCAAACATCAAGACCACATATAGATCCAAGAAACCCGCTAAGAACCTCAAG
ATGCCTGGCGTCTACTATGTGGACTACAGACTGGAAAGAATCAAGGAGGCCAACAACGAGACCTACGTCG
AGCAGCACGAGGTGGCAGTGGCCAGATACTGCGACCTCCCTAGCAAACTGGGGCACAAGCTTAATTGAGC
GGCCGCTCAACCTCTGGATTACAAAATTTGTGAAAGATTGACTGGTATTCTTAACTATGTTGCTCCTTTT
ACGCTATGTGGATACGCTGCTTTAATGCCTTTGTATCATGCTATTGCTTCCCGTATGGCTTTCATTTTCT
CCTCCTTGTATAAATCCTGGTTGCTGTCTCTTTATGAGGAGTTGTGGCCCGTTGTCAGGCAACGTGGCGT
GGTGTGCACTGTGTTTGCTGACGCAACCCCCACTGGTTGGGGCATTGCCACCACCTGTCAGCTCCTTTCC
GGGACTTTCGCTTTCCCCCTCCCTATTGCCACGGCGGAACTCATCGCCGCCTGCCTTGCCCGCTGCTGGA
CAGGGGCTCGGCTGTTGGGCACTGACAATTCCGTGGTGTTGTCGGGGAAATCATCGTCCTTTCCTTGGCT
GCTCGCCTGTGTTGCCACCTGGATTCTGCGCGGGACGTCCTTCTGCTACGTCCCTTCGGCCCTCAATCCA
GCGGACCTTCCTTCCCGCGGCCTGCTGCCGGCTCTGCGGCCTCTTCCGCGTCTACGCCTTCGCCCTCAGA
CGAGTCGGATCTCCCTTTGGGCCGCCTCCCCGCAGGTACCTTTAAGACCAATGACTTACAAGGCAGCTGT
AGATCTTAGCCACTTTTTAAAAGAAAAGGGGGGACTGGAAGGGCTAATTCACTCCCAAAGAAGTCAAGAT
CTGCTTTTTGCCTGTACTGGGTCTCTCTGGTTAGACCAGAGTCTCTCTGGTTAGACCAGATCTGAGCCTG
GGAGCTCTCTGGCTAACTAGGGAACCCACTGCTTAAGCCTCAATAAAGCTTGCCTTGAGTGCTTCAAGTA
GTGTGTGCCCGTCTGTTGTGTGACTCTGGTAACTAGAGATCCCTCAGACCCTTTTAGTCAGTGTGGAAAA
TCTCTAGCAGTTTAAACCCGCTGATCAGCCTCGACTGTGCCTTCTAGTTGCCAGCCATCTGTTGTTTGCC
CCTCCCCCGTGCCTTCCTTGACCCTGGAAGGTGCCACTCCCACTGTCCTTTCCTAATAAAATGAGGAAAT
TGCATCGCATTGTCTGAGTAGGTGTCATTCTATTCTGGGGGGTGGGGTGGGGTGGGGCAGGACAGCAAGG
GGGAGGATTGGGAAGTCAATAGCAGGCATGCTGGGGATGCGGTGGGCTCTATGGGCGGCCGTTAATTAAG
CTTTTGTTCCCTTTAGTGAGGGTTAATTGCGCGCTTGGCGTAATCATGGTCATAGCTGTTTCCTGTGTGA
AATTGTTATCCGCTCACAATTCCACACAACATACGAGCCGGGAGCATAAAGTGTAAAGCCTGGGGTGCCT
AATGAGTGAGCTAACTCACATTAATTGCGTTGCGCTCACTGCCCGCTTTCCAGTCGGGAAACCTGTCGTG
CCAGCTGCATTAATGAATCGGCCAACGCGCGGGGAGAGGCGGTTTGCGTATTGGGCGCTCTTCCGCTTCC
TCGCTCACTGACTCGCTGCGCTCGGTCGTTCGGCTGCGGCGAGCGGTATCAGCTCACTCAAAGGCGGTAA
TACGGTTATCCACAGAATCAGGGGATAACGCAGGAAAGAACATGTGAGCAAAAGGCCAGCAAAAGGCCAG
GAACCGTAAAAAGGCCGCGTTGCTGGCGTTTTTCCATAGGCTCCGCCCCCCTGACGAGCATCACAAAAAT
CGACGCTCAAGTCAGAGGTGGCGAAACCCGACAGGACTATAAAGATACCAGGCGTTTCCCCCTGGAAGCT
CCCTCGTGCGCTCTCCTGTTCCGACCCTGCCGCTTACCGGATACCTGTCCGCCTTTCTCCCTTCGGGAAG
CGTGGCGCTTTCTCATAGCTCACGCTGTAGGTATCTCAGTTCGGTGTAGGTCGTTCGCTCCAAGCTGGGC
TGTGTGCACGAACCCCCCGTTCAGCCCGACCGCTGCGCCTTATCCGGTAACTATCGTCTTGAGTCCAACC
CGGTAAGACACGACTTATCGCCACTGGCAGCAGCCACTGGTAACAGGATTAGCAGAGCGAGGTATGTAGG
CGGTGCTACAGAGTTCTTGAAGTGGTGGCCTAACTACGGCTACACTAGAAGAACAGTATTTGGTATCTGC
GCTCTGCTGAAGCCAGTTACCTTCGGAAAAAGAGTTGGTAGCTCTTGATCCGGCAAACAAACCACCGCTG
GTAGCGGTGGTTTTTTTGTTTGCAAGCAGCAGATTACGCGCAGAAAAAAAGGATCTCAAGAAGATCCTTT
GATCTTTTCTACGGGGTCTGACGCTCAGTGGAACGAAAACTCACGTTAAGGGATTTTGGTCATGAGATTA
TCAAAAAGGATCTTCACCTAGATCCTTTTAAATTAAAAATGAAGTTTTAAATCAATCTAAAGTATATATG
AGTAAACTTGGTCTGACAGTTACCAATGCTTAATCAGTGAGGCACCTATCTCAGCGATCTGTCTATTTCG
TTCATCCATAGTTGCCTGACTCCCCGTCGTGTAGATAACTACGATACGGGAGGGCTTACCATCTGGCCCC
AGTGCTGCAATGATACCGCGAGACCCACGCTCACCGGCTCCAGATTTATCAGCAATAAACCAGCCAGCCG
GAAGGGCCGAGCGCAGAAGTGGTCCTGCAACTTTATCCGCCTCCATCCAGTCTATTAATTGTTGCCGGGA
AGCTAGAGTAAGTAGTTCGCCAGTTAATAGTTTGCGCAACGTTGTTGCCATTGCTACAGGCATCGTGGTG
TCACGCTCGTCGTTTGGTATGGCTTCATTCAGCTCCGGTTCCCAACGATCAAGGCGAGTTACATGATCCC
CCATGTTGTGCAAAAAAGCGGTTAGCTCCTTCGGTCCTCCGATCGTTGTCAGAAGTAAGTTGGCCGCAGT
GTTATCACTCATGGTTATGGCAGCACTGCATAATTCTCTTACTGTCATGCCATCCGTAAGATGCTTTTCT
GTGACTGGTGAGTACTCAACCAAGTCATTCTGAGAATAGTGTATGCGGCGACCGAGTTGCTCTTGCCCGG
CGTCAATACGGGATAATACCGCGCCACATAGCAGAACTTTAAAAGTGCTCATCATTGGAAAACGTTCTTC
GGGGCGAAAACTCTCAAGGATCTTACCGCTGTTGAGATCCAGTTCGATGTAACCCACTCGTGCACCCAAC
TGATCTTCAGCATCTTTTACTTTCACCAGCGTTTCTGGGTGAGCAAAAACAGGAAGGCAAAATGCCGCAA
AAAAGGGAATAAGGGCGACACGGAAATGTTGAATACTCATACTCTTCCTTTTTCAATATTATTGAAGCAT
TTATCAGGGTTATTGTCTCATGAGCGGATACATATTTGAATGTATTTAGAAAAATAAACAAATAGGGGTT
CCGCGCACATTTCCCCGAAAAGTGCCACCTAAATTGTAAGCGTTAATATTTTGTTAAAATTCGCGTTAAA
TTTTTGTTAAATCAGCTCATTTTTTAACCAATAGGCCGAAATCGGCAAAATCCCTTATAAATCAAAAGAA
TAGACCGAGATAGGGT
[37 nt withheld, positions 8067-8103]
AAAGAACGTGGACTCCAACGTCAAAGG
[49 nt withheld, positions 8131-8179]
T
[91 nt withheld, positions 8181-8271]
G
[124 nt withheld, positions 8273-8396]
CCCATTCGCCATTCAGGCTGCGCAACTGTTGGGAAGGGCGATCGGTGCGGGCCTCTTCGCTATTACGCCA
GCTGGCGAAAGGGGGATGTGCTGCAAGGCGATTAAGTTGGGTAACGCCAGGGTTTTCCCAGTCACGACGT
TGTAAAACGACGGCCAGTGAGCGCGCGTAATACGACTCACTATAGGGCGAATTGACTAGTACATAACTTA
CGGTAAATGGCCCGCCTGGCTGACCGCCCAACGACCCCCGCCCATTGAC
Features (pLannotate 1.2.2; 28 found; start..end, strand, type, name):
    242..441     +  promoter       CMV promoter: human cytomegalovirus (CMV) immediate early promoter
    459..639     +  LTR            5' LTR (truncated): truncated 5' long terminal repeat (LTR) from HIV-1
    686..811     +  misc_feature   HIV-1 Ψ: packaging signal of human immunodeficiency virus type 1
    795..1133    +  CDS            HIV-1 gag (fragment): gag protein from human immunodeficiency virus 1; gag
   1310..1543    +  misc_feature   RRE: The Rev response element (RRE) of HIV-1 allows for Rev-dependent mRNA export from the nucleus to the cytoplasm.
   1920..2020    +  CDS            Rev (fragment): human immunodeficiency virus 1 (HIV-1) Rev protein; rev; enhances nuclear export of unspliced and incompletely spliced viral mRNAs
   2070..2187    +  misc_feature   cPPT/CTS: central polypurine tract and central termination sequence of HIV-1
   2262..2502    +  promoter       U6 promoter: RNA polymerase III promoter for human U6 snRNA
   2549..2616    +  misc_RNA       tracrRNA (fragment): trans-activating CRISPR RNA for the Streptococcus pyogenes CRISPR/Cas9 system
   2639..3138    +  promoter       PGK promoter: mouse phosphoglycerate kinase 1 promoter
   3178..3774    +  CDS            PuroR (fragment): puromycin N-acetyltransferase; pac from Streptomyces; confers resistance to puromycin
   3847..4545    +  CDS            TagBFP: TagBFP is a basic (constitutively fluorescent) blue fluorescent protein published in 2008, derived from Entacmaea quadricolor. It is reported to be a very rapidly-maturing monomer with very low acid sensitivity.
   4557..5143    +  misc_feature   WPRE: woodchuck hepatitis virus posttranscriptional regulatory element
   5137..5283    +  CDS            nef (fragment): NEF_HV1LA - Experimental evidence at protein level: Swiss-Prot protein existence level 1. Extracellular Nef protein targets CD4(+) T-lymphocytes for apoptosis by interacting with CXCR4 surface receptors. From Human immunodeficiency virus type 1 group M subtype B (isolate Lai) (HIV-1).
   5291..5469    +  LTR            5' LTR (truncated): truncated 5' long terminal repeat (LTR) from HIV-1
   5495..5606    +  polyA_signal   bGH poly(A) signal: bovine growth hormone polyadenylation signal
   5750..5768    -  promoter       T3 promoter: promoter for bacteriophage T3 RNA polymerase
   5813..5829    -  protein_bind   lac operator: The lac repressor binds to the lac operator to inhibit transcription in E. coli. This inhibition can be relieved by adding lactose or isopropyl-β-D-thiogalactopyranoside (IPTG). lac repressor encoded by lacI
   5837..5867    -  promoter       lac promoter: promoter for the E. coli lac operon
   5882..5903    -  protein_bind   CAP binding site: CAP binding activates transcription in the presence of cAMP. E. coli catabolite activator protein
   5916..6008    -  CDS            lacI (fragment): lac repressor; lacI; The lac repressor binds to the lac operator to inhibit transcription in E. coli. This inhibition can be relieved by adding lactose or isopropyl-β-D-thiogalactopyranoside (IPTG).
   6191..6779    -  rep_origin     ori: high-copy-number ColE1/pMB1/pBR322/pUC origin of replication
   6950..7810    -  CDS            AmpR: β-lactamase; bla; confers resistance to ampicillin, carbenicillin, and related antibiotics
   7811..7915    -  promoter       AmpR promoter: bla
   7968..8396    -  rep_origin     f1 ori (sequence partly withheld): f1 bacteriophage origin of replication; arrow indicates direction of (+) strand synthesis
   8401..8556    -  CDS            lacZα (fragment): LacZα fragment of β-galactosidase; lacZ fragment
   8564..8582    +  promoter       T7 promoter: promoter for bacteriophage T7 RNA polymerase
   8596..241     +  enhancer       CMV enhancer (across the origin): human cytomegalovirus immediate early enhancer
