[The description below was written by a language model from this plasmid's Addgene catalogue record and pLannotate feature annotations shown in this document.]
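Description:
pKLV2-U6gRNA5(LIN28A_5-3)-PGKpuroBFP-W is a lentiviral CRISPR guide-RNA expression plasmid of about 8.65 kb, made by cloning a single guide against human LIN28A into the BbsI sites of the pKLV2-U6gRNA5(BbsI)-PGKpuroBFP-W backbone; both sites were destroyed in the process. It is propagated in E. coli through a high-copy ColE1/pUC-type origin with ampicillin selection (AmpR), and the backbone also carries an f1 origin and remnants of a lac/lacZα cloning region flanked by T3 and T7 promoters.

The viral genome is transcribed from a CMV enhancer/promoter fused to a truncated HIV-1 5' LTR, an arrangement that typically makes genomic RNA production Tat-independent. This is followed by the Ψ packaging signal with a gag fragment, the RRE for Rev-dependent nuclear export, and the cPPT/CTS. A truncated 3' LTR, as is usual for self-inactivating designs, and a bGH polyadenylation signal close the unit.

Between these elements sit two expression cassettes. The human U6 Pol III promoter drives the LIN28A spacer fused to an S. pyogenes Cas9 guide scaffold, annotated as a tracrRNA fragment. The mouse PGK promoter drives puromycin N-acetyltransferase followed by TagBFP, with a WPRE downstream to enhance transcript expression. The record does not annotate the short linker joining the puromycin and BFP coding sequences.

The plasmid encodes no Cas9, so the nuclease must be supplied separately in the target cells. Transduced cells can be selected with puromycin or tracked and sorted by blue fluorescence. The associated publication used CRISPR perturbations with time-series single-cell RNA-seq to infer gene regulatory networks.
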