Addgene plasmid #211968: pKLV2-U6gRNA5(LIN28A_5-3)-PGKpuroBFP-W
Purpose: Express gRNA against LIN28A with puro and BFP
Depositing lab: Kosuke Yusa. Depositing organization: Kyoto University, Institute for Life and Medical Sciences. Publication: RENGE infers gene regulatory networks using time-series single-cell RNA-seq data with CRISPR perturbations. Ishikawa M, Sugino S, Masuda Y, Tarumoto Y, Seto Y, Taniyama N, Wagai F, Yamauchi Y, Kojima Y, Kiryu H, Yusa K, Eiraku M, Mochizuki A. Commun Biol. 2023 Dec 28;6(1):1290. doi: 10.1038/s42003-023-05594-4. PubMed 38155269.
Backbone
  Vector backbone: pKLV2-U6gRNA5(BbsI)-PGKpuroBFP-W
  Backbone size w/o insert (bp): 8630
  Total vector size (bp): 8650
  Vector type: Mammalian Expression, Lentiviral, CRISPR
  Selectable markers: Puromycin
Growth in bacteria
  Bacterial resistance: Ampicillin, 100 μg/mL
  Growth temperature: 37°C
  Growth strain: NEB Stable
  Copy number: High Copy
Gene/Insert
  Gene/Insert name: sgRNA targeting LIN28A
  gRNA/shRNA sequence: TGTCCATGACCGCCCGCGC
  Species: H. sapiens (human)
  GenBank ID: NM_024674.6
  Entrez Gene: LIN28A (a.k.a. CSDD1, LIN-28, LIN28, ZCCHC1, lin-28A)
  Promoter: Human U6 promoter
  Cloning method: Restriction Enzyme; 5′ cloning site BbsI (destroyed during cloning); 3′ cloning site BbsI (destroyed during cloning)
  Sequencing primers: 5′ AGATAATTAGAATTAATTTGACTG
Terms and licenses: Academic/Nonprofit Terms; Industry Terms: Not Available to Industry
How to cite: pKLV2-U6gRNA5(LIN28A_5-3)-PGKpuroBFP-W was a gift from Kosuke Yusa (Addgene plasmid # 211968 ; http://n2t.net/addgene:211968 ; RRID:Addgene_211968)
